>Addgene plasmid #198282 | py100-sgRNA_hVEGFA | addgene full sequence | sequence record 388738 | Addgene NGS Result
ACCTTGCTCCTGCCGAGAAAGTATCCATCATGGCTGATGCAATGCGGCGGCTGCATACGCTTGATCCGGC
TACCTGCCCATTCGACCACCAAGCGAAACATCGCATCGAGCGAGCACGTACTCGGATGGAAGCCGGTCTT
GTCGATCAGGATGATCTGGACGAAGAGCATCAGGGGCTCGCGCCAGCCGAACTGTTCGCCAGGCTCAAGG
CGCGCATGCCCGACGGCGAGGATCTCGTCGTGACCCATGGCGATGCCTGCTTGCCGAATATCATGGTGGA
AAATGGCCGCTTTTCTGGATTCATCGACTGTGGCCGGCTGGGTGTGGCGGACCGCTATCAGGACATAGCG
TTGGCTACCCGTGATATTGCTGAAGAGCTTGGCGGCGAATGGGCTGACCGCTTCCTCGTGCTTTACGGTA
TCGCCGCTCCCGATTCGCAGCGCATCGCCTTCTATCGCCTTCTTGACGAGTTCTTCTGAGCGGGACTCTG
GGGTTCGAAATGACCGACCAAGCGACGCCCAACCTGCCATCACGAGATTTCGATTCCACCGCCGCCTTCT
ATGAAAGGTTGGGCTTCGGAATCGTTTTCCGGGACGCCGGCTGGATGATCCTCCAGCGCGGGGATCTCAT
GCTGGAGTTCTTCGCCCACCCCAACTTGTTTATTGCAGCTTATAATGGTTACAAATAAAGCAATAGCATC
ACAAATTTCACAAATAAAGCATTTTTTTCACTGCATTCTAGTTGTGGTTTGTCCAAACTCATCAATGTAT
CTTATCATGTCTGTATACCGTCGACCTCTAGCTAGAGCTTGGCGTAATCATGGTCATAGCTGTTTCCTGT
GTGAAATTGTTATCCGCTCACAATTCCACACAACATACGAGCCGGAAGCATAAAGTGTAAAGCCTGGGGT
GCCTAATGAGTGAGCTAACTCACATTAATTGCGTTGCGCTCACTGCCCGCTTTCCAGTCGGGAAACCTGT
CGTGCCAGCTGCATTAATGAATCGGCCAACGCGCGGGGAGAGGCGGTTTGCGTATTGGGCGCTCTTCCGC
TTCCTCGCTCACTGACTCGCTGCGCTCGGTCGTTCGGCTGCGGCGAGCGGTATCAGCTCACTCAAAGGCG
GTAATACGGTTATCCACAGAATCAGGGGATAACGCAGGAAAGAACATGTGAGCAAAAGGCCAGCAAAAGG
CCAGGAACCGTAAAAAGGCCGCGTTGCTGGCGTTTTTCCATAGGCTCCGCCCCCCTGACGAGCATCACAA
AAATCGACGCTCAAGTCAGAGGTGGCGAAACCCGACAGGACTATAAAGATACCAGGCGTTTCCCCCTGGA
AGCTCCCTCGTGCGCTCTCCTGTTCCGACCCTGCCGCTTACCGGATACCTGTCCGCCTTTCTCCCTTCGG
GAAGCGTGGCGCTTTCTCATAGCTCACGCTGTAGGTATCTCAGTTCGGTGTAGGTCGTTCGCTCCAAGCT
GGGCTGTGTGCACGAACCCCCCGTTCAGCCCGACCGCTGCGCCTTATCCGGTAACTATCGTCTTGAGTCC
AACCCGGTAAGACACGACTTATCGCCACTGGCAGCAGCCACTGGTAACAGGATTAGCAGAGCGAGGTATG
TAGGCGGTGCTACAGAGTTCTTGAAGTGGTGGCCTAACTACGGCTACACTAGAAGAACAGTATTTGGTAT
CTGCGCTCTGCTGAAGCCAGTTACCTTCGGAAAAAGAGTTGGTAGCTCTTGATCCGGCAAACAAACCACC
GCTGGTAGCGGTGGTTTTTTTGTTTGCAAGCAGCAGATTACGCGCAGAAAAAAAGGATCTCAAGAAGATC
CTTTGATCTTTTCTACGGGGTCTGACGCTCAGTGGAACGAAAACTCACGTTAAGGGATTTTGGTCATGAG
ATTATCAAAAAGGATCTTCACCTAGATCCTTTTAAATTAAAAATGAAGTTTTAAATCAATCTAAAGTATA
TATGAGTAAACTTGGTCTGACAGTTACCAATGCTTAATCAGTGAGGCACCTATCTCAGCGATCTGTCTAT
TTCGTTCATCCATAGTTGCCTGACTCCCCGTCGTGTAGATAACTACGATACGGGAGGGCTTACCATCTGG
CCCCAGTGCTGCAATGATACCGCGAGACCCACGCTCACCGGCTCCAGATTTATCAGCAATAAACCAGCCA
GCCGGAAGGGCCGAGCGCAGAAGTGGTCCTGCAACTTTATCCGCCTCCATCCAGTCTATTAATTGTTGCC
GGGAAGCTAGAGTAAGTAGTTCGCCAGTTAATAGTTTGCGCAACGTTGTTGCCATTGCTACAGGCATCGT
GGTGTCACGCTCGTCGTTTGGTATGGCTTCATTCAGCTCCGGTTCCCAACGATCAAGGCGAGTTACATGA
TCCCCCATGTTGTGCAAAAAAGCGGTTAGCTCCTTCGGTCCTCCGATCGTTGTCAGAAGTAAGTTGGCCG
CAGTGTTATCACTCATGGTTATGGCAGCACTGCATAATTCTCTTACTGTCATGCCATCCGTAAGATGCTT
TTCTGTGACTGGTGAGTACTCAACCAAGTCATTCTGAGAATAGTGTATGCGGCGACCGAGTTGCTCTTGC
CCGGCGTCAATACGGGATAATACCGCGCCACATAGCAGAACTTTAAAAGTGCTCATCATTGGAAAACGTT
CTTCGGGGCGAAAACTCTCAAGGATCTTACCGCTGTTGAGATCCAGTTCGATGTAACCCACTCGTGCACC
CAACTGATCTTCAGCATCTTTTACTTTCACCAGCGTTTCTGGGTGAGCAAAAACAGGAAGGCAAAATGCC
GCAAAAAAGGGAATAAGGGCGACACGGAAATGTTGAATACTCATACTCTTCCTTTTTCAATATTATTGAA
GCATTTATCAGGGTTATTGTCTCATGAGCGGATACATATTTGAATGTATTTAGAAAAATAAACAAATAGG
GGTTCCGCGCACATTTCCCCGAAAAGTGCCACCTGACGTCGACGGATCGGGAGATCTCCCGATCCCCTAT
GGTGCACTCTCAGTACAATCTGCTCTGATGCCGCATAGTTAAGCCAGTATCTGCTCCCTGCTTGTGTGTT
GGAGGTCGCTGAGTAGTGCGCGAGCAAAATTTAAGCTACAACAAGGCAAGGCTTGACCGACTTAATTAAG
AGGGCCTATTTCCCATGATTCCTTCATATTTGCATATACGATACAAGGCTGTTAGAGAGATAATTGGAAT
TAATTTGACTGTAAACACAAAGATATTAGTACAAAATACGTGACGTAGAAAGTAATAATTTCTTGGGTAG
TTTGCAGTTTTAAAATTATGTTTTAAAATGGACTATCATATGCTTACCGTAACTTGAAAGTATTTCGATT
TCTTGGCTTTATATATCTTGTGGAAAGGACGAAACACCGGTGAGTGAGTGTGTGCGTGGTTTTAGAGCTA
GAAATAGCAAGTTAAAATAAGGCTAGTCCGTTATCAACTTGAAAAAGTGGCACCGAGTCGGTGCTTTTTT
TAATTGCATGAAGAATCTGCTTAGGGTTAGGCGTTTTGCGCTGCTTCGCGATGTACGGGCCAGATATACG
CGTTGACATTGATTATTGACTAGTTATTAATAGTAATCAATTACGGGGTCATTAGTTCATAGCCCATATA
TGGAGTTCCGCGTTACATAACTTACGGTAAATGGCCCGCCTGGCTGACCGCCCAACGACCCCCGCCCATT
GACGTCAATAATGACGTATGTTCCCATAGTAACGCCAATAGGGACTTTCCATTGACGTCAATGGGTGGAG
TATTTACGGTAAACTGCCCACTTGGCAGTACATCAAGTGTATCATATGCCAAGTACGCCCCCTATTGACG
TCAATGACGGTAAATGGCCCGCCTGGCATTATGCCCAGTACATGACCTTATGGGACTTTCCTACTTGGCA
GTACATCTACGTATTAGTCATCGCTATTACCATGGTGATGCGGTTTTGGCAGTACATCAATGGGCGTGGA
TAGCGGTTTGACTCACGGGGATTTCCAAGTCTCCACCCCATTGACGTCAATGGGAGTTTGTTTTGGCACC
AAAATCAACGGGACTTTCCAAAATGTCGTAACAACTCCGCCCCATTGACGCAAATGGGCGGTAGGCGTGT
ACGGTGGGAGGTCTATATAAGCAGAGCTCTCTGGCTAACTAGAGAACCCACTGCTTACTGGCTTATCGAA
ATTAATACGACTCACTATAGGGAGACCCAAGCTGGCTAGCGTTTAAACTTAAGCTTGCCGGTGCCACCAT
GGTGAGCAAGGGCGAGGAGGATAACATGGCCATCATCAAGGAGTTCATGCGCTTCAAGGTGCACATGGAG
GGCTCCGTGAACGGCCACGAGTTCGAGATCGAGGGCGAGGGCGAGGGCCGCCCCTACGAGGGCACCCAGA
CCGCCAAGCTGAAGGTGACCAAGGGTGGCCCCCTGCCCTTCGCCTGGGACATCCTGTCCCCTCAGTTCAT
GTACGGCTCCAAGGCCTACGTGAAGCACCCCGCCGACATCCCCGACTACTTGAAGCTGTCCTTCCCCGAG
GGCTTCAAGTGGGAGCGCGTGATGAACTTCGAGGACGGCGGCGTGGTGACCGTGACCCAGGACTCCTCCC
TGCAGGACGGCGAGTTCATCTACAAGGTGAAGCTGCGCGGCACCAACTTCCCCTCCGACGGCCCCGTAAT
GCAGAAGAAGACCATGGGCTGGGAGGCCTCCTCCGAGCGGATGTACCCCGAGGACGGCGCCCTGAAGGGC
GAGATCAAGCAGAGGCTGAAGCTGAAGGACGGCGGCCACTACGACGCTGAGGTCAAGACCACCTACAAGG
CCAAGAAGCCCGTGCAGCTGCCCGGCGCCTACAACGTCAACATCAAGTTGGACATCACCTCCCACAACGA
GGACTACACCATCGTGGAACAGTACGAACGCGCCGAGGGCCGCCACTCCACCGGCGGCATGGACGAGCTG
TACAAGTACCCATACGATGTTCCAGATTACGCTTAAGAATTCTGCAGATATCCAGCACAGTGGCGGCCGC
TCGAGTCTAGAGGGCCCGTTTAAACCCGCTGATCAGCCTCGACTGTGCCTTCTAGTTGCCAGCCATCTGT
TGTTTGCCCCTCCCCCGTGCCTTCCTTGACCCTGGAAGGTGCCACTCCCACTGTCCTTTCCTAATAAAAT
GAGGAAATTGCATCGCATTGTCTGAGTAGGTGTCATTCTATTCTGGGGGGTGGGGTGGGGCAGGACAGCA
AGGGGGAGGATTGGGAAGACAATAGCAGGCATGCTGGGGATGCGGTGGGCTCTATGGCTTCTGAGGCGGA
AAGAACCAGCTGGGGCTCTAGGGGGTATCCCC
[124 nt withheld, positions 5353-5476]
C
[91 nt withheld, positions 5478-5568]
A
[49 nt withheld, positions 5570-5618]
CCTTTGACGTTGGAGTCCACGTTCTTT
[37 nt withheld, positions 5646-5682]
ACCCTATCTCGGTCTATTCTTTTGATTTATAAGGGATTTTGCCGATTTCGGCCTATTGGTTAAAAAATGA
GCTGATTTAACAAAAATTTAACGCGAATTAATTCTGTGGAATGTGTGTCAGTTAGGGTGTGGAAAGTCCC
CAGGCTCCCCAGCAGGCAGAAGTATGCAAAGCATGCATCTCAATTAGTCAGCAACCAGGTGTGGAAAGTC
CCCAGGCTCCCCAGCAGGCAGAAGTATGCAAAGCATGCATCTCAATTAGTCAGCAACCATAGTCCCGCCC
CTAACTCCGCCCATCCCGCCCCTAACTCCGCCCAGTTCCGCCCATTCTCCGCCCCATGGCTGACTAATTT
TTTTTATTTATGCAGAGGCCGAGGCCGCCTCTGCCTCTGAGCTATTCCAGAAGTAGTGAGGAGGCTTTTT
TGGAGGCCTAGGCTTTTGCAAAAAGCTCCCGGGAGCTTGTATATCCATTTTCGGATCTGATCAAGAGACA
GGATGAGGATCGTTTCGCATGATTGAACAAGATGGATTGCACGCAGGTTCTCCGGCCGCTTGGGTGGAGA
GGCTATTCGGCTATGACTGGGCACAACAGACAATCGGCTGCTCTGATGCCGCCGTGTTCCGGCTGTCAGC
GCAGGGGCGCCCGGTTCTTTTTGTCAAGACCGACCTGTCCGGTGCCCTGAATGAACTGCAGGACGAGGCA
GCGCGGCTATCGTGGCTGGCCACGACGGGCGTTCCTTGCGCAGCTGTGCTCGACGTTGTCACTGAAGCGG
GAAGGGACTGGCTGCTATTGGGCGAAGTGCCGGGGCAGGATCTCCTGTCATCTC
Features (pLannotate 1.2.2; 23 found; start..end, strand, type, name):
    500..658     +  CDS            ble (fragment): BLE_KLEPN - Experimental evidence at protein level: Swiss-Prot protein existence level 1. Binding protein with a strong affinity to the bleomycin family of antibiotics. Binds to CL990; an antimitotic-antibiotic compound. From Klebsiella pneumoniae.
    653..774     +  polyA_signal   SV40 poly(A) signal: SV40 polyadenylation signal
    847..863     -  protein_bind   lac operator: The lac repressor binds to the lac operator to inhibit transcription in E. coli. This inhibition can be relieved by adding lactose or isopropyl-β-D-thiogalactopyranoside (IPTG). lac repressor encoded by lacI
    871..901     -  promoter       lac promoter: promoter for the E. coli lac operon
    916..937     -  protein_bind   CAP binding site: CAP binding activates transcription in the presence of cAMP. E. coli catabolite activator protein
    950..1042    -  CDS            lacI (fragment): lac repressor; lacI; The lac repressor binds to the lac operator to inhibit transcription in E. coli. This inhibition can be relieved by adding lactose or isopropyl-β-D-thiogalactopyranoside (IPTG).
   1225..1813    -  rep_origin     ori: high-copy-number ColE1/pMB1/pBR322/pUC origin of replication
   1984..2844    -  CDS            AmpR: β-lactamase; bla; confers resistance to ampicillin, carbenicillin, and related antibiotics
   2845..2949    -  promoter       AmpR promoter: bla
   3008..3060    -  misc_feature   bom (fragment): basis of mobility region from pBR322
   3150..3390    +  promoter       U6 promoter: RNA polymerase III promoter for human U6 snRNA
   3419..3494    +  misc_RNA       gRNA scaffold: guide RNA scaffold for the Streptococcus pyogenes CRISPR/Cas9 system
   3575..3954    +  enhancer       CMV enhancer: human cytomegalovirus immediate early enhancer
   3955..4158    +  promoter       CMV promoter: human cytomegalovirus (CMV) immediate early promoter
   4154..4187    +  LTR            5' LTR (truncated) (fragment): truncated 5' long terminal repeat (LTR) from HIV-1
   4203..4221    +  promoter       T7 promoter: promoter for bacteriophage T7 RNA polymerase
   4269..4976    +  CDS            mCherry: mCherry is a basic (constitutively fluorescent) red fluorescent protein published in 2004, derived from Discosoma sp.. It is reported to be a very rapidly-maturing monomer with low acid sensitivity.
   4977..5005    +  CDS            3xHA (fragment): three tandem HA epitope tags
   5083..5307    +  polyA_signal   bGH poly(A) signal: bovine growth hormone polyadenylation signal
   5311..5332    +  promoter       SV40 promoter (fragment): SV40 enhancer and early promoter
   5353..5781    +  rep_origin     f1 ori (sequence partly withheld): f1 bacteriophage origin of replication; arrow indicates direction of (+) strand synthesis
   5795..6124    +  promoter       SV40 promoter: SV40 enhancer and early promoter
   6191..476     +  CDS            neo (across the origin): KKA2_KLEPN - Also known as kan, nptII. Experimental evidence at protein level: Swiss-Prot protein existence level 1. Resistance to kanamycin, neomycin, paromomycin, ribostamycin, butirosin and gentamicin B. From Klebsiella pneumoniae.
