[The description below was written by a language model from this plasmid's Addgene catalogue record and pLannotate feature annotations shown in this document.]
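Description:
py100-sgRNA_hVEGFA is a 6.5 kb mammalian expression plasmid on the py100 backbone that supplies a Streptococcus pyogenes Cas9 single guide RNA directed against the human VEGFA locus. It is maintained in E. coli at high copy through a ColE1/pUC-type origin and selected with ampicillin via the β-lactamase gene. An f1 phage origin is also present, along with residual lac promoter/operator, lacI and bom fragments that appear to be carried over from the parent vector.

The functional payload is a human U6 RNA polymerase III promoter followed by a short gap that accommodates the 20-nucleotide VEGFA spacer, and then the SpCas9 gRNA scaffold, giving a complete sgRNA transcript. The plasmid does not encode Cas9, so the nuclease must be provided separately. Downstream of the guide cassette, a CMV enhancer/promoter drives mCherry, terminated by a bGH polyadenylation signal. A partial HA-tag match follows the mCherry coding sequence, and a T7 promoter sits upstream of it. The red fluorescent protein presumably serves as a marker of transfected cells, although the record does not say so. A third unit consists of the SV40 early promoter, the neomycin/kanamycin phosphotransferase gene and an SV40 poly(A) signal, which would allow G418 selection in mammalian cells. The small ble and HIV-1 LTR hits are annotated only as fragments.

The construct was deposited with a study on programmable protein delivery using a bacterial contractile injection system. The record does not describe the experimental design, but a guide-only plasmid is consistent with pre-loading target cells with the sgRNA while SpCas9 arrives from another source, with editing read out at VEGFA.
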