Addgene plasmid #198282: py100-sgRNA_hVEGFA
Purpose: Expression of SpCas9 guide RNA specific for human VEGFA locus
Depositing lab: Feng Zhang. Depositing organization: Broad Institute. Publication: Programmable protein delivery with a bacterial contractile injection system. Kreitz J, Friedrich MJ, Guru A, Lash B, Saito M, Macrae RK, Zhang F. Nature. 2023 Apr;616(7956):357-364. doi: 10.1038/s41586-023-05870-7. Epub 2023 Mar 29. PubMed 36991127.
Backbone
  Vector backbone: py100
  Vector type: Mammalian Expression
Growth in bacteria
  Bacterial resistance: Ampicillin, 100 μg/mL
  Growth temperature: 37°C
  Growth strain: DH5alpha
  Copy number: High Copy
Gene/Insert
  Gene/Insert name: py100-sgRNA_hVEGFA
  gRNA/shRNA sequence: ggtgagtgagtgtgtgcgtg
  Species: Synthetic
  Cloning method: Restriction Enzyme; 5′ cloning site Unknown (unknown if destroyed); 3′ cloning site Unknown (unknown if destroyed)
Terms and licenses: Academic/Nonprofit Terms; Industry Terms: Not Available to Industry
How to cite: py100-sgRNA_hVEGFA was a gift from Feng Zhang (Addgene plasmid # 198282 ; http://n2t.net/addgene:198282 ; RRID:Addgene_198282)
